Addgene plasmid #207313: pHCMV_WNV_PrME
Purpose: Mammalian expression of West Nile Virus PrME protein
Depositing lab: Feng Zhang. Publication: Cell type-specific delivery by modular envelope design. Strebinger D, Frangieh CJ, Friedrich MJ, Faure G, Macrae RK, Zhang F. Nat Commun. 2023 Aug 23;14(1):5141. doi: 10.1038/s41467-023-40788-8. PubMed 37612276.
Backbone
  Vector backbone: pHCMV
  Backbone manufacturer: Clontech
  Backbone size w/o insert (bp): 4764
  Vector type: Mammalian Expression
Growth in bacteria
  Bacterial resistance: Ampicillin, 100 μg/mL
  Growth temperature: 37°C
  Growth strain: NEB Stable
  Copy number: High Copy
Gene/Insert
  Gene/Insert name: WNV_PrME
  Species: West Nile Virus
  Insert size (bp): 2052
  Mutation: mammalian codon optimization
  Entrez Gene: POLY (a.k.a. WNVgp1)
  Promoter: CMV promoter
  Cloning method: Restriction Enzyme; 5′ cloning site EcoRI (not destroyed); 3′ cloning site BglII (not destroyed)
Resource information
  A portion of this plasmid was derived from a plasmid made by: synthesis
Terms and licenses: Academic/Nonprofit Terms; Industry Terms: Not Available to Industry
How to cite: pHCMV_WNV_PrME was a gift from Feng Zhang (Addgene plasmid # 207313 ; http://n2t.net/addgene:207313 ; RRID:Addgene_207313)
