[The description below was written by a language model from this plasmid's Addgene catalogue record and pLannotate feature annotations shown in this document.]
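Description:
pHCMV_WNV_PrME is a mammalian expression plasmid built on the pHCMV backbone that drives production of the West Nile virus prM and E (premembrane and envelope) glycoproteins. The sequenced plasmid is about 6.8 kb. It is propagated in E. coli through a high-copy ColE1/pUC-type origin and selected with ampicillin via the β-lactamase gene under its own promoter. The backbone also retains pBluescript-derived remnants: an f1 phage origin, a T7 promoter, fragments of lacZα and lacI, the lac promoter/operator region and part of a multiple cloning site. None of these contributes to expression in mammalian cells. No mammalian selection marker is annotated, which suggests transient transfection as the intended use.

The expression cassette consists of the human cytomegalovirus immediate-early enhancer and promoter, followed by a rabbit β-globin intron that promotes efficient processing and export of the transcript. Next comes the roughly 2 kb PrME open reading frame, cloned between EcoRI and BglII sites, and then the rabbit β-globin polyadenylation signal. The insert was made synthetically and codon-optimised for mammalian cells. The automated annotation labels this coding region as a fragment of the Japanese encephalitis virus polyprotein. That label reflects homology among related flavivirus structural proteins, and the catalogue record identifies the insert as West Nile virus sequence. No epitope tags or reporters are recorded.

The plasmid was deposited with work on modular envelope design for cell type-specific delivery. In that context it presumably supplies a viral envelope glycoprotein in trans, for example to pseudotype delivery particles, although the record itself states only mammalian expression of PrME.
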