Features (pLannotate 1.2.2; 16 found; start..end, strand, type, name):
     97..476     +  enhancer       CMV enhancer: human cytomegalovirus immediate early enhancer
    477..680     +  promoter       CMV promoter: human cytomegalovirus (CMV) immediate early promoter
    792..1364    +  intron         β-globin intron: intron from rabbit β-globin gene
   1431..3476    +  CDS            POLS_JAEVJ (fragment): Experimental evidence at protein level: Swiss-Prot protein existence level 1. [Non-structural protein 1']: May play a role in neuroinvasiveness. From Japanese encephalitis virus (strain Jaoars982) (JEV).
   3586..3641    +  polyA_signal   β-globin poly(A) signal: rabbit β-globin polyadenylation signal (Gil and Proudfoot, 1987)
   4023..4039    -  protein_bind   lac operator: The lac repressor binds to the lac operator to inhibit transcription in E. coli. This inhibition can be relieved by adding lactose or isopropyl-β-D-thiogalactopyranoside (IPTG). lac repressor encoded by lacI
   4047..4077    -  promoter       lac promoter: promoter for the E. coli lac operon
   4092..4113    -  protein_bind   CAP binding site: CAP binding activates transcription in the presence of cAMP. E. coli catabolite activator protein
   4126..4218    -  CDS            lacI (fragment): lac repressor; lacI; The lac repressor binds to the lac operator to inhibit transcription in E. coli. This inhibition can be relieved by adding lactose or isopropyl-β-D-thiogalactopyranoside (IPTG).
   4401..4989    -  rep_origin     ori: high-copy-number ColE1/pMB1/pBR322/pUC origin of replication
   5160..6020    -  CDS            AmpR: β-lactamase; bla; confers resistance to ampicillin, carbenicillin, and related antibiotics
   6021..6125    -  promoter       AmpR promoter: bla
   6178..6606    -  rep_origin     f1 ori (sequence partly withheld): f1 bacteriophage origin of replication; arrow indicates direction of (+) strand synthesis
   6611..6766    -  CDS            lacZα (fragment): LacZα fragment of β-galactosidase; lacZ fragment
   6774..6792    +  promoter       T7 promoter: promoter for bacteriophage T7 RNA polymerase
   6801..14      +  misc_feature   MCS (fragment) (across the origin): pBluescript multiple cloning site
>Addgene plasmid #207313 | pHCMV_WNV_PrME | addgene full sequence | sequence record 407396 | Addgene NGS Result
GCGGCCGCTCTAGAGAGCTTGGCCCATTGCATACGTTGTATCCATATCATAATATGTACATTTATATTGG
CTCATGTCCAACATTACCGCCATGTTGACATTGATTATTGACTAGTTATTAATAGTAATCAATTACGGGG
TCATTAGTTCATAGCCCATATATGGAGTTCCGCGTTACATAACTTACGGTAAATGGCCCGCCTGGCTGAC
CGCCCAACGACCCCCGCCCATTGACGTCAATAATGACGTATGTTCCCATAGTAACGCCAATAGGGACTTT
CCATTGACGTCAATGGGTGGAGTATTTACGGTAAACTGCCCACTTGGCAGTACATCAAGTGTATCATATG
CCAAGTACGCCCCCTATTGACGTCAATGACGGTAAATGGCCCGCCTGGCATTATGCCCAGTACATGACCT
TATGGGACTTTCCTACTTGGCAGTACATCTACGTATTAGTCATCGCTATTACCATGGTGATGCGGTTTTG
GCAGTACATCAATGGGCGTGGATAGCGGTTTGACTCACGGGGATTTCCAAGTCTCCACCCCATTGACGTC
AATGGGAGTTTGTTTTGGCACCAAAATCAACGGGACTTTCCAAAATGTCGTAACAACTCCGCCCCATTGA
CGCAAATGGGCGGTAGGCGTGTACGGTGGGAGGTCTATATAAGCAGAGCTCGTTTAGTGAACCGTCAGAT
CGCCTGGACACGCCATCCACGCTGTTTTGACCTCCATAGATGACACCGGGACCGATCCAGCCTCCGGTCG
ACCGATCCTGAGAACTTCAGGGTGAGTTTGGGGACCCTTGATTGTTCTTTCTTTTTCGCTATTGTAAAAT
TCATGTTATATGGAGGGGGCAAAGTTTTCAGGGTGTTGTTTAGAATGGGAAGATGTCCCTTGTATCACCA
TGGACCCTCATGATAATTTTGTTTCTTTCACTTTCTACTCTGTTGACAACCATTGTCTCCTCTTATTTTC
TTTTCATTTTCTGTAACTTTTTCGTTAAACTTTAGCTTGCATTTGTAACGAATTTTTAAATTCACTTTTG
TTTATTTGTCAGATTGTAAGTACTTTCTCTAATCACTTTTTTTTCAAGGCAATCAGGGTATATTATATTG
TACTTCAGCACAGTTTTAGAGAACAATTGTTATAATTAAATGATAAGGTAGAATATTTCTGCATATAAAT
TCTGGCTGGCGTGGAAATATTCTTATTGGTAGAAACAACTACACCCTGGTCATCATCCTGCCTTTCTCTT
TATGGTTACAATGATATACACTGTTTGAGATGAGGATAAAATACTCTGAGTCCAAACCGGGCCCCTCTGC
TAACCATGTTCATGCCTTCTTCTCTTTCCTACAGCTCCTGGGCAACGTGCTGGTTGTTGTGCTGTCTCAT
CATTTTGGCAAAGAATTCGCCACCATGGGAGGAGGCACCGCCGGATTCACCATTCTGCTGGGACTGATCG
CTTGCGCCGGAGCCGTGACCCTCAGCAACTTCCAAGGCAAGGTCATGATGACCGTGAACGCCACCGACGT
GACCGACGTCATCACAATTCCCACCGCTGCCGGCAAGAATCTGTGCATCGTGAGAGCCATGGATGTCGGC
TACCTCTGCGAAGATACCATCACCTACGAATGCCCCGTGCTGGCTGCCGGCAATGATCCCGAGGACATCG
ACTGCTGGTGCACCAAGAGCTCCGTCTACGTGAGGTACGGAAGATGCACAAAAACAAGACATAGCAGAAG
GAGCAGAAGGAGCCTCACAGTGCAGACACACGGAGAGTCCACCCTCGCTAATAAGAAGGGAGCTTGGCTC
GATTCCACCAAAGCCACCAGATATCTGGTCAAGACAGAGAGCTGGATTCTGAGGAATCCCGGCTATGCTC
TCGTGGCTGCCGTCATTGGCTGGATGCTGGGCAGCAACACCATGCAAAGGGTCGTGTTCGCCATTCTGCT
GCTGCTGGTCGCCCCCGCCTACTCCTTTAATTGTCTGGGAATGAGCAATAGAGATTTCCTCGAGGGAGTG
AGCGGAGCTACATGGGTGGACCTCGTGCTCGAGGGAGATAGCTGCGTCACCATTATGTCCAAGGACAAAC
CCACCATCGACGTGAAGATGATGAATATGGAGGCCGCCAATCTGGCCGATGTGAGATCCTACTGTTATCT
GGCTAGCGTGAGCGATCTGAGCACAAGGGCTGCTTGCCCCACAATGGGCGAAGCCCACAATGAGAAGAGG
GCCGATCCCGCCTTCGTGTGCAAGCAAGGCGTGGTCGATAGGGGCTGGGGCAATGGATGCGGACTGTTTG
GCAAAGGCTCCATTGACACATGCGCCAAGTTCGCTTGCACCACCAAGGCCACCGGCTGGATCATCCAGAA
AGAAAACATCAAATACGAGGTGGCCATTTTCGTGCACGGCCCTACAACCGTGGAGTCCCACGGCAAAATT
GGCGCCACCCAAGCCGGCAGATTCTCCATTACCCCTTCCGCCCCTTCCTATACACTGAAACTCGGCGAGT
ACGGCGAGGTGACAGTGGATTGCGAGCCCAGAAGCGGCATTGACACCTCCGCCTACTATGTCATGAGCGT
GGGCGAGAAGTCCTTCCTCGTCCACAGAGAATGGTTCATGGATCTGAATCTGCCTTGGAGCTCCGCCGGA
TCCACAACATGGAGAAACAGAGAGACACTGATGGAGTTCGAGGAGCCCCACGCCACAAAGCAGAGCGTCG
TCGCTCTGGGCAGCCAAGAGGGAGCTCTCCATCAAGCCCTCGCCGGCGCTATTCCCGTCGAGTTCTCCTC
CAACACCGTCAAGCTCACCTCCGGCCATCTGAAGTGTAGAGTCAAGATGGAGAAGCTGCAGCTGAAAGGC
ACCACATATGGAGTCTGCAGCAAGGCCTTCAAATTCGCCAGAACACCCGCTGATACCGGCCATGGAACCG
TGGTCCTCGAACTGCAGTACACCGGCACCGATGGCCCTTGCAAGGTCCCTATCAGCTCCGTGGCTTCTCT
GAATGATCTGACACCCGTGGGCAGACTGGTGACAGTGAACCCCTTTGTGAGCGTGGCCACCGCCAACAGC
AAAGTGCTGATCGAACTCGAGCCTCCTTTCGGCGACTCCTATATCGTCGTGGGCAGAGGAGAACAGCAGA
TCAACCACCACTGGCACAAATCCGGCTCCTCCATTGGCAAAGCCTTTACAACCACACTGAGAGGCGCCCA
AAGGCTCGCTGCCCTCGGAGATACCGCTTGGGATTTCGGAAGCGTGGGAGGCGTGTTTACAAGCGTGGGC
AAGGCTATTCACCAAGTGTTCGGAGGCGCTTTTAGGTCTCTGTTCGGCGGCATGAGCTGGATCACCCAAG
GACTGCTGGGCGCTCTGCTGCTGTGGATGGGCATCAACGCCAGAGACAGAAGCATCGCCATGACCTTTCT
CGCCGTCGGCGGCGTGCTGCTGTTTCTCAGCGTCAACGTGCATGCTTGATGTCTTCCTGGAGCTCCAGTC
ATTGACTATAACGTCTCAGATCTTTTTCCCTCTGCCAAAAATTATGGGGACATCATGAAGCCCCTTGAGC
ATCTGACTTCTGGCTAATAAAGGAAATTTATTTTCATTGCAATAGTGTGTTGGAATTTTTTGTGTCTCTC
ACTCGGAAGGACATATGGGAGGGCAAATCATTTAAAACATCAGAATGAGTATTTGGTTTAGAGTTTGGCA
ACATATGCCCATATGCTGGCTGCCATGAACAAAGGTTGGCTATAAAGAGGTCATCAGTATATGAAACAGC
CCCCTGCTGTCCATTCCTTATTCCATAGAAAAGCCTTGACTTGAGGTTAGATTTTTTTTATATTTTGTTT
TGTGTTATTTTTTTCTTTAACATCCCTAAAATTTTCCTTACATGTTTTACTAGCCAGATTTTTCCTCCTC
TCCTGACTACTCCCAGTCATAGCTGTCCCTCTTCTCTTATGGAGATCCCTCGACGGATCGGCCGCAATTC
GTAATCATGTCATAGCTGTTTCCTGTGTGAAATTGTTATCCGCTCACAATTCCACACAACATACGAGCCG
GAAGCATAAAGTGTAAAGCCTGGGGTGCCTAATGAGTGAGCTAACTCACATTAATTGCGTTGCGCTCACT
GCCCGCTTTCCAGTCGGGAAACCTGTCGTGCCAGCTGCATTAATGAATCGGCCAACGCGCGGGGAGAGGC
GGTTTGCGTATTGGGCGCTCTTCCGCTTCCTCGCTCACTGACTCGCTGCGCTCGGTCGTTCGGCTGCGGC
GAGCGGTATCAGCTCACTCAAAGGCGGTAATACGGTTATCCACAGAATCAGGGGATAACGCAGGAAAGAA
CATGTGAGCAAAAGGCCAGCAAAAGGCCAGGAACCGTAAAAAGGCCGCGTTGCTGGCGTTTTTCCATAGG
CTCCGCCCCCCTGACGAGCATCACAAAAATCGACGCTCAAGTCAGAGGTGGCGAAACCCGACAGGACTAT
AAAGATACCAGGCGTTTCCCCCTGGAAGCTCCCTCGTGCGCTCTCCTGTTCCGACCCTGCCGCTTACCGG
ATACCTGTCCGCCTTTCTCCCTTCGGGAAGCGTGGCGCTTTCTCATAGCTCACGCTGTAGGTATCTCAGT
TCGGTGTAGGTCGTTCGCTCCAAGCTGGGCTGTGTGCACGAACCCCCCGTTCAGCCCGACCGCTGCGCCT
TATCCGGTAACTATCGTCTTGAGTCCAACCCGGTAAGACACGACTTATCGCCACTGGCAGCAGCCACTGG
TAACAGGATTAGCAGAGCGAGGTATGTAGGCGGTGCTACAGAGTTCTTGAAGTGGTGGCCTAACTACGGC
TACACTAGAAGAACAGTATTTGGTATCTGCGCTCTGCTGAAGCCAGTTACCTTCGGAAAAAGAGTTGGTA
GCTCTTGATCCGGCAAACAAACCACCGCTGGTAGCGGTGGTTTTTTTGTTTGCAAGCAGCAGATTACGCG
CAGAAAAAAAGGATCTCAAGAAGATCCTTTGATCTTTTCTACGGGGTCTGACGCTCAGTGGAACGAAAAC
TCACGTTAAGGGATTTTGGTCATGAGATTATCAAAAAGGATCTTCACCTAGATCCTTTTAAATTAAAAAT
GAAGTTTTAAATCAATCTAAAGTATATATGAGTAAACTTGGTCTGACAGTTACCAATGCTTAATCAGTGA
GGCACCTATCTCAGCGATCTGTCTATTTCGTTCATCCATAGTTGCCTGACTCCCCGTCGTGTAGATAACT
ACGATACGGGAGGGCTTACCATCTGGCCCCAGTGCTGCAATGATACCGCGAGACCCACGCTCACCGGCAC
CAGATTTATCAGCAATAAACCAGCCAGCCGGAAGGGCCGAGCGCAGAAGTGGTCCTGCAACTTTATCCGC
CTCCATCCAGTCTATTAATTGTTGCCGGGAAGCTAGAGTAAGTAGTTCGCCAGTTAATAGTTTGCGCAAC
GTTGTTGCCATTGCTACAGGCATCGTGGTGTCACGCTCGTCGTTTGGTATGGCTTCATTCAGCTCCGGTT
CCCAACGATCAAGGCGAGTTACATGATCCCCCATGTTGTGCAAAAAAGCGGTTAGCTCCTTCGGTCCTCC
GATCGTTGTCAGAAGTAAGTTGGCCGCAGTGTTATCACTCATGGTTATGGCAGCACTGCATAATTCTCTT
ACTGTCATGCCATCCGTAAGATGCTTTTCTGTGACTGGTGAGTACTCAACCAAGTCATTCTGAGAATAGT
GTATGCGGCGACCGAGTTGCTCTTGCCCGGCGTCAATACGGGATAATACCGCGCCACATAGCAGAACTTT
AAAAGTGCTCATCATTGGAAAACGTTCTTCGGGGCGAAAACTCTCAAGGATCTTACCGCTGTTGAGATCC
AGTTCGATGTAACCCACTCGTGCACCCAACTGATCTTCAGCATCTTTTACTTTCACCAGCGTTTCTGGGT
GAGCAAAAACAGGAAGGCAAAATGCCGCAAAAAAGGGAATAAGGGCGACACGGAAATGTTGAATACTCAT
ACTCTTCCTTTTTCAATATTATTGAAGCATTTATCAGGGTTATTGTCTCATGAGCGGATACATATTTGAA
TGTATTTAGAAAAATAAACAAATAGGGGTTCCGCGCACATTTCCCCGAAAAGTGCCACCTAAATTGTAAG
CGTTAATATTTTGTTAAAATTCGCGTTAAATTTTTGTTAAATCAGCTCATTTTTTAACCAATAGGCCGAA
ATCGGCAAAATCCCTTATAAATCAAAAGAATAGACCGAGATAGGGT
[37 nt withheld, positions 6277-6313]
AAAGAACGTGGACTCCAACGTCAAAGG
[49 nt withheld, positions 6341-6389]
T
[91 nt withheld, positions 6391-6481]
G
[124 nt withheld, positions 6483-6606]
CCCATTCGCCATTCAGGCTGCGCAACTGTTGGGAAGGGCGATCGGTGCGGGCCTCTTCGCTATTACGCCA
GCTGGCGAAAGGGGGATGTGCTGCAAGGCGATTAAGTTGGGTAACGCCAGGGTTTTCCCAGTCACGACGT
TGTAAAACGACGGCCAGTGAGCGCGCGTAATACGACTCACTATAGGGCGAATTGGAGCTCCACCGCGGTG
